>Addgene plasmid #178583 | AAV-CAG-FLEX-mCherry | addgene full sequence | sequence record 370990 | Addgene Partial NGS Result
CTGCGCGCTCGCTCGCTCACTGAGGCCGCCCGGGCAAAGCCCGGGCGTCGGGCGACCTTTGGTCGCCCGG
CCTCAGTGAGCGAGCGAGCGCGCAGAGAGGGAGTGGCCAACTCCATCACTAGGGGTTCCTTGTAGTTAAT
GATTAACCCGCCATGCTACTTATCTACGTAGCCATGCTCTAGGAAGATCCTTATCGATTTTACCACATTT
GTAGAGGTTTTACTTGCTTTAAAAAACCTCCCACATCTCCCCCTGAACCTGAAACATAAAATGAATGCAA
TTGTTGTTGTTAACTTGTTTATTGCAGCTTATAATGGTTACAAATAAAGCAATAGCATCACAAATTTCAC
AAATAAAGCATTTTTTTCACTGCATTCTAGTTGTGGTTTGTCCAAACTCATCAATGTATCTTATCATGTC
TGCTCGAAGCGGCCGCCCGGGTCGACGGTATCGATGCGGGGAGGCGGCCCAAAGGGAGATCCGACTCGTC
TGAGGGCGAAGGCGAAGACGCGGAAGAGGCCGCAGAGCCGGCAGCAGGCCGCGGGAAGGAAGGTCCGCTG
GATTGAGGGCCGAAGGGACGTAGCAGAAGGACGTCCCGCGCAGAATCCAGGTGGCAACACAGGCGAGCAG
CCAAGGAAAGGACGATGATTTCCCCGACAACACCACGGAATTGTCAGTGCCCAACAGCCGAGCCCCTGTC
CAGCAGCGGGCAAGGCAGGCGGCGATGAGTTCCGCCGTGGCAATAGGGAGGGGGAAAGCGAAAGTCCCGG
AAAGGAGCTGACAGGTGGTGGCAATGCCCCAACCAGTGGGGGTTGCGTCAGCAAACACAGTGCACACCAC
GCCACGTTGCCTGACAACGGGCCACAACTCCTCATAAAGAGACAGCAACCAGGATTTATACAAGGAGGAG
AAAATGAAAGCCATACGGGAAGCAATAGCATGATACAAAGGCATTAAAGCAGCGTATCCACATAGCGTAA
AAGGAGCAACATAGTTAAGAATACCAGTCAATCTTTCACAAATTTTGTAATCCAGAGGTTGATTATCGAT
AAGCTTGATATCGAATTCGAACCTCTTCGAGGGACATAACTTCGTATAATGTATGCTATACGAAGTTATG
GGTCGATGGTGAGATCTGGACTAGAGGGTCGATGGTGATGCTTGGATCAAAATAGGAAGAATCCCAATGA
TAACTTCGTATAAAGTATCCTATACGAAGTTATACTAGAATTCGGTACCGAGCTCGCAGCTAGCGAGGGG
AGAGGAAGTCTTCTGACCTGCGGAGACGTCGAAGAGAATCCTGGACCCACCGGTGCCACCATGGTGAGCA
AGGGCGAGGAGGATAACATGGCCATCATCAAGGAGTTCATGCGCTTCAAGGTGCACATGGAGGGCTCCGT
GAACGGCCACGAGTTCGAGATCGAGGGCGAGGGCGAGGGCCGCCCCTACGAGGGCACCCAGACCGCCAAG
CTGAAGGTGACCAAGGGTGGCCCCCTGCCCTTCGCCTGGGACATCCTGTCCCCTCAGTTCATGTACGGCT
CCAAGGCCTACGTGAAGCACCCCGCCGACATCCCCGACTACTTGAAGCTGTCCTTCCCCGAGGGCTTCAA
GTGGGAGCGCGTGATGAACTTCGAGGACGGCGGCGTGGTGACCGTGACCCAGGACTCCTCCCTGCAGGAC
GGCGAGTTCATCTACAAGGTGAAGCTGCGCGGCACCAACTTCCCCTCCGACGGCCCCGTAATGCAGAAGA
AGACCATGGGCTGGGAGGCCTCCTCCGAGCGGATGTACCCCGAGGACGGCGCCCTGAAGGGCGAGATCAA
GCAGAGGCTGAAGCTGAAGGACGGCGGCCACTACGACGCTGAGGTCAAGACCACCTACAAGGCCAAGAAG
CCCGTGCAGCTGCCCGGCGCCTACAACGTCAACATCAAGTTGGACATCACCTCCCACAACGAGGACTACA
CCATCGTGGAACAGTACGAACGCGCCGAGGGCCGCCACTCCACCGGCGGCATGGACGAGCTGTACAAGTA
GCTCGAGGGGGGATCCCTAGTATAACTTCGTATAGCATACATTATACGAAGTTATGGGTCGATGGTGATG
CTTGGCAATTCGGGTCGATGGTGAAGCATTGGTCTTCCTATTTTGATATAACTTCGTATAGGATACTTTA
TACGAAGTTATGGGGATCCAATTCTTTGCCAAAATGATGAGACAGCACAATAACCAGCACGTTGCCCAGG
AGCTGTAGGAAAAAGAAGAAGGCATGAACATGGTTAGCAGAGGCTCTAGAGCCGCCGGTCACACGCCAGA
AGCCGAACCCCGCCCTGCCCCGTCCCCCCCGAAGGCAGCCGTCCCCCCGCGGACAGCCCCGAGCCGCTCC
CCCCGCACAAAGGGCCCTCCCGGAGCCCCTCAAGGCTTTCACGCAGCCACAGAAAAGAAACAAGCCGTCA
TTAAACCAAGCGCTAATTACAGCCCGGAGGAGAAGGGCCGTCCCGCCCGCTCACCTGTGGGAGTAACGCG
GTCAGTCAGAGCCGGGGCGGGCGGCGCGAGGCGGCGGCGGAGCGGGGCACGGGGCGAAGGCAGCGCGCAG
CGACTCCCGCCCGCCGCGCGCTTCGCTTTTTATAGGGCCGCCGCCGCCGCCGCCTCGCCATAAAAGGAAA
CTTTCGGAGCGCGCCGCTCTGATTGGCTGCCGCCGCACCTCTCCGCCYCSCCCCSCCCCSCCCCYCSCCC
CSCCCCSCCCCSCCYGGCGCGCGCCCCCCCCCCCCCCCCCGCCCCCATCGCTGCACAAAATAATTAAAAA
ATAAATAAATACAAAATTGGGGGTGGGGAGGGGGGGGAGATGGGGAGAGTGAAGCAGAACGTGGGGCTCA
CCTCGACCATGGTAATAGCGATGACTAATACGTAGATGTACTGCCAAGTAGGAAAGTCCCATAAGGTCAT
GTACTGGGCATAATGCCAGGCGGGCCATTTACCGTCATTGACGTCAATAGGGGGCGTACTTGGCATATGA
TACACTTGATGTACTGCCAAGTGGGCAGTTTACCGTAAATACTCCACCCATTGACGTCAATGGAAAGTCC
CTATTGGCGTTACTATGGGAACATACGTCATTATTGACGTCAATGGTACTCTTCCTAGAGCATGGCTACG
TAGATAAGTAGCATGGCGGGTTAATCATTAACTACAAGGAACCCCTAGTGATGGAGTTGGCCACTCCCTC
TCTGCGCGCTCGCTCGCTCACTGAGGCCGGGCGACCAAAGGTCGCCCGACGCCCGGGCTTTGCCCGGGCG
GCCTCAGTGAGCGAGCGAGCGCGCAGCTGGCGTAATAGCGAAGAGGCCCGCACCGATCGCCCTTCCCAAC
AGTTGCGCAGCCTGAATGGCGAATGGG
[124 nt withheld, positions 3388-3511]
C
[91 nt withheld, positions 3513-3603]
A
[49 nt withheld, positions 3605-3653]
CCTTTGACGTTGGAGTCCACGTTCTTT
[37 nt withheld, positions 3681-3717]
ACCCTATCTCGGTCTATTCTTTTGATTTATAAGGGATTTTGCCGATTTCGGCCTATTGGTTAAAAAATGA
GCTGATTTAACAAAAATTTAACGCGAATTTTAACAAAATATTAACGCTTACAATTTAGGTGGCACTTTTC
GGGGAAATGTGCGCGGAACCCCTATTTGTTTATTTTTCTAAATACATTCAAATATGTATCCGCTCATGAG
ACAATAACCCTGATAAATGCTTCAATAATATTGAAAAAGGAAGAGTATGAGTATTCAACATTTCCGTGTC
GCCCTTATTCCCTTTTTTGCGGCATTTTGCCTTCCTGTTTTTGCTCACCCAGAAACGCTGGTGAAAGTAA
AAGATGCTGAAGATCAGTTGGGTGCACGAGTGGGTTACATCGAACTGGATCTCAACAGCGGTAAGATCCT
TGAGAGTTTTCGCCCCGAAGAACGTTTTCCAATGATGAGCACTTTTAAAGTTCTGCTATGTGGCGCGGTA
TTATCCCGTATTGACGCCGGGCAAGAGCAACTCGGTCGCCGCATACACTATTCTCAGAATGACTTGGTTG
AGTACTCACCAGTCACAGAAAAGCATCTTACGGATGGCATGACAGTAAGAGAATTATGCAGTGCTGCCAT
AACCATGAGTGATAACACTGCGGCCAACTTACTTCTGACAACGATCGGAGGACCGAAGGAGCTAACCGCT
TTTTTGCACAACATGGGGGATCATGTAACTCGCCTTGATCGTTGGGAACCGGAGCTGAATGAAGCCATAC
CAAACGACGAGCGTGACACCACGATGCCTGTAGCAATGGCAACAACGTTGCGCAAACTATTAACTGGCGA
ACTACTTACTCTAGCTTCCCGGCAACAATTAATAGACTGGATGGAGGCGGATAAAGTTGCAGGACCACTT
CTGCGCTCGGCCCTTCCGGCTGGCTGGTTTATTGCTGATAAATCTGGAGCCGGTGAGCGTGGGTCTCGCG
GTATCATTGCAGCACTGGGGCCAGATGGTAAGCCCTCCCGTATCGTAGTTATCTACACGACGGGGAGTCA
GGCAACTATGGATGAACGAAATAGACAGATCGCTGAGATAGGTGCCTCACTGATTAAGCATTGGTAACTG
TCAGACCAAGTTTACTCATATATACTTTAGATTGATTTAAAACTTCATTTTTAATTTAAAAGGATCTAGG
TGAAGATCCTTTTTGATAATCTCATGACCAAAATCCCTTAACGTGAGTTTTCGTTCCACTGAGCGTCAGA
CCCCGTAGAAAAGATCAAAGGATCTTCTTGAGATCCTTTTTTTCTGCGCGTAATCTGCTGCTTGCAAACA
AAAAAACCACCGCTACCAGCGGTGGTTTGTTTGCCGGATCAAGAGCTACCAACTCTTTTTCCGAAGGTAA
CTGGCTTCAGCAGAGCGCAGATACCAAATACTGTTCTTCTAGTGTAGCCGTAGTTAGGCCACCACTTCAA
GAACTCTGTAGCACCGCCTACATACCTCGCTCTGCTAATCCTGTTACCAGTGGCTGCTGCCAGTGGCGAT
AAGTCGTGTCTTACCGGGTTGGACTCAAGACGATAGTTACCGGATAAGGCGCAGCGGTCGGGCTGAACGG
GGGGTTCGTGCACACAGCCCAGCTTGGAGCGAACGACCTACACCGAACTGAGATACCTACAGCGTGAGCT
ATGAGAAAGCGCCACGCTTCCCGAAGGGAGAAAGGCGGACAGGTATCCGGTAAGCGGCAGGGTCGGAACA
GGAGAGCGCACGAGGGAGCTTCCAGGGGGAAACGCCTGGTATCTTTATAGTCCTGTCGGGTTTCGCCACC
TCTGACTTGAGCGTCGATTTTTGTGATGCTCGTCAGGGGGGCGGAGCCTATGGAAAAACGCCAGCAACGC
GGCCTTTTTACGGTTCCTGGCCTTTTGCTGGCCTTTTGCTCACATGTTCTTTCCTGCGTTATCCCCTGAT
TCTGTGGATAACCGTATTACCGCCTTTGAGTGAGCTGATACCGCTCGCCGCAGCCGAACGACCGAGCGCA
GCGAGTCAGTGAGCGAGGAAGCGGAAGAGCGCCCAATACGCAAACCGCCTCTCCCCGCGCGTTGGCCGAT
TCATTAATGCAG
Features (pLannotate 1.2.2; 22 found; start..end, strand, type, name):
    201..269     +  CDS            large T antigen (fragment): large T antigen from SV40 (simian virus 40)
    292..413     +  polyA_signal   SV40 poly(A) signal: SV40 polyadenylation signal
    456..1044    -  misc_feature   WPRE: woodchuck hepatitis virus posttranscriptional regulatory element
   1044..1068    -  misc_feature   MCS (fragment): pBluescript multiple cloning site
   1086..1119    -  protein_bind   loxP: Cre-mediated recombination occurs in the 8-bp core sequence (GCATACAT). Cre recombinase
   1190..1223    -  protein_bind   lox2272: Cre-mediated recombination occurs in the 8-bp core sequence (GGATACTT). lox2272 sites are compatible with each other, but incompatible with loxP or loxN sites (Lee and Saito, 1988). Cre recombinase
   1321..2031    +  CDS            mCherry: monomeric derivative of DsRed fluorescent protein (Shaner et al., 2004) mammalian codon-optimized
   2052..2085    +  protein_bind   loxP: Cre-mediated recombination occurs in the 8-bp core sequence (GCATACAT). Cre recombinase
   2148..2181    +  protein_bind   lox2272: Cre-mediated recombination occurs in the 8-bp core sequence (GGATACTT). lox2272 sites are compatible with each other, but incompatible with loxP or loxN sites (Lee and Saito, 1988). Cre recombinase
   2180..2245    -  CDS            HBB (fragment): HBB_LEPEU - Experimental evidence at protein level: Swiss-Prot protein existence level 1. Involved in oxygen transport from the lung to the various peripheral tissues. From Lepus europaeus (European hare).
   2243..2373    -  intron         chimeric intron (fragment): chimera between introns from chicken β-actin and rabbit β-globin
   2462..2597    -  intron         hybrid intron (fragment): hybrid between chicken β-actin (CBA) and minute virus of mice (MMV) introns (Gray et al., 2011)
   2598..2876    -  promoter       chicken β-actin promoter: No description available
   2878..3126    -  enhancer       CMV enhancer (fragment): human cytomegalovirus immediate early enhancer
   3187..3319    +  repeat_region  AAV2 ITR (fragment): inverted terminal repeat of adeno-associated virus serotype 2 inverted
   3314..3383    +  CDS            lacZα (fragment): LacZα fragment of β-galactosidase; lacZ fragment
   3388..3816    +  rep_origin     f1 ori (sequence partly withheld): f1 bacteriophage origin of replication; arrow indicates direction of (+) strand synthesis
   3869..3973    +  promoter       AmpR promoter: bla
   3974..4834    +  CDS            AmpR: β-lactamase; bla; confers resistance to ampicillin, carbenicillin, and related antibiotics
   5005..5593    +  rep_origin     ori: high-copy-number ColE1/pMB1/pBR322/pUC origin of replication
   5776..3       +  CDS            lacI (fragment) (across the origin): lac repressor; lacI; The lac repressor binds to the lac operator to inhibit transcription in E. coli. This inhibition can be relieved by adding lactose or isopropyl-β-D-thiogalactopyranoside (IPTG).
   5826..130     -  repeat_region  AAV2 ITR (across the origin): inverted terminal repeat of adeno-associated virus serotype 2 inverted
