[The description below was written by a language model from this plasmid's Addgene catalogue record and pLannotate feature annotations shown in this document.]
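Description:
AAV-CAG-FLEX-mCherry is an adeno-associated virus transfer plasmid built on a pAAV backbone for Cre-dependent expression of the red fluorescent protein mCherry in mammalian cells. It is maintained in E. coli through a high-copy ColE1/pUC-type origin and selected with ampicillin via the β-lactamase gene. An f1 phage origin is also present. The expression cassette lies between two AAV2 inverted terminal repeats, which are the cis elements needed for replication and packaging of the intervening DNA into recombinant AAV particles. The repeat-tolerant bacterial host listed in the record is consistent with the known instability of ITRs.

Transcription is driven by the CAG promoter, annotated here as a CMV enhancer fragment, the chicken β-actin promoter and chimeric intron fragments with a short rabbit-type β-globin segment. In the feature table the promoter, WPRE and backbone-proximal lox sites run on the minus strand while the mCherry coding sequence is on the plus strand, so the reporter sits in antisense orientation relative to the promoter. It is flanked on each side by a loxP and a lox2272 site, with the two pairs in opposing orientation. This is the FLEX (double-inverted) arrangement: Cre inverts the cassette through one pair of compatible sites and then excises a site of the other pair, which locks mCherry in the sense orientation and gives stable expression only in Cre-expressing cells. A WPRE enhances transcript stability and expression. An SV40 polyadenylation signal is annotated beyond the WPRE on the opposite strand, so how transcripts are terminated is not entirely clear from this table.

The annotated sequence is a partial NGS assembly of about 5.8 kb, matching the catalogue's combined backbone and insert sizes. The associated publication concerns in vivo lineage tracing of astrocyte-to-neuron conversion, which suggests use as a Cre-dependent labelling or control vector.
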