Addgene plasmid #178583: AAV-CAG-FLEX-mCherry
Purpose: Cre-dependent expression of mCherry under the constitutive promoter
Depositing lab: Chun-Li Zhang. Depositing organization: University of Texas Southwestern Medical Center. Publication: Revisiting astrocyte to neuron conversion with lineage tracing in vivo. Wang LL, Serrano C, Zhong X, Ma S, Zou Y, Zhang CL. Cell. 2021 Oct 14;184(21):5465-5481.e16. doi: 10.1016/j.cell.2021.09.005. Epub 2021 Sep 27. PubMed 34582787.
Backbone
  Vector backbone: pAAV
  Backbone size w/o insert (bp): 5000
  Vector type: Mammalian Expression, AAV
Growth in bacteria
  Bacterial resistance: Ampicillin, 100 μg/mL
  Growth temperature: 30°C
  Growth strain: NEB Stable
  Copy number: High Copy
Gene/Insert
  Gene/Insert name: mCherry
  Species: Other
  Insert size (bp): 800
  Cloning method: Restriction Enzyme; 5′ cloning site Unknown (unknown if destroyed); 3′ cloning site Unknown (unknown if destroyed)
Terms and licenses: Academic/Nonprofit Terms; Industry Terms: Not Available to Industry
How to cite: AAV-CAG-FLEX-mCherry was a gift from Chun-Li Zhang (Addgene plasmid # 178583 ; http://n2t.net/addgene:178583 ; RRID:Addgene_178583)
